Addgene plasmid #73643: pCDNA3.1 Bach1 S990A
Purpose: Mammalian expression of Bach1 S990A mutant (BRCA binding mutant).
Depositing lab: Sharon Cantor. Depositing organization: University of Massachusetts, Worcester.
Backbone
  Vector backbone: pcDNA3.1
  Backbone manufacturer: Invitrogen
  Vector type: Mammalian Expression
Growth in bacteria
  Bacterial resistance: Ampicillin, 100 μg/mL
  Growth temperature: 37°C
  Growth strain: DH5alpha
  Copy number: High Copy
Gene/Insert
  Gene/Insert name: Bach1 (alt name: BTB and CNC homology 1, basic leucine zipper transcription factor 1)
  Species: H. sapiens (human)
  Mutation: S990A (BRCA binding mutant)
  Entrez Gene: BACH1 (a.k.a. BACH-1, BTBD24)
  Promoter: CMV
  Tag / fusion protein: Myc (C terminal on backbone); His (C terminal on backbone)
  Cloning method: Unknown
  Sequencing primers: 5′ CMV-F; 3′ BGHrev
Terms and licenses: Academic/Nonprofit Terms; Industry Terms: Not Available to Industry
How to cite: pCDNA3.1 Bach1 S990A was a gift from Sharon Cantor (Addgene plasmid # 73643 ; http://n2t.net/addgene:73643 ; RRID:Addgene_73643)
