[The description below was written by a language model from this plasmid's Addgene catalogue record.]
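Description:
pCDNA3.1 Bach1 S990A is a mammalian expression plasmid built on the Invitrogen pcDNA3.1 backbone. It is propagated in E. coli as a high-copy plasmid under ampicillin selection. The insert is a human Bach1 coding sequence carrying an S990A substitution, driven by the CMV immediate-early promoter for strong constitutive expression in transfected mammalian cells. The protein is fused at its C terminus to Myc and His tags supplied by the backbone, which allow detection or immunoprecipitation with anti-Myc antibodies and capture on metal-affinity resin. The listed BGH reverse sequencing primer is consistent with the bovine growth hormone polyadenylation signal that normally follows the cloning site in pcDNA3.1 vectors. No feature table is provided, so other backbone elements, including any mammalian selection marker, are not documented in the record, and the cloning method is listed as unknown.

The stated purpose is expression of a BRCA binding mutant of Bach1, in which replacing serine 990 with alanine removes a residue needed for the interaction. There is an apparent inconsistency in the catalogue annotation. The alternative name and Entrez link point to BACH1, the BTB and CNC homology bZIP transcription factor. However, a residue 990 and a BRCA-binding phenotype fit the BRCA1-associated C-terminal helicase, historically also called BACH1 (BRIP1/FANCJ), in which phosphorylation of Ser990 mediates binding to the BRCA1 BRCT domains. The insert identity should therefore be confirmed by sequence. The construct would typically be used alongside a wild-type version to test how loss of BRCA binding affects protein function in cells.
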