>Addgene plasmid #73643 | pCDNA3.1 Bach1 S990A | addgene partial sequence | sequence record 138008 | CMV-F 5'-CGCAAATGGGCGGTAGGCGTG-3'
ACCCACTGCTTACTGGCTTATCGAAATTAATACGACTCACTATAGGGAGACCCAAGCTGGCTAGTTAAGC
TTGGTACCGAGCTCGGATCCACTAGTCCAGTGTGGTGGAATTCTGCAGATATCCAGCACAGTGGCGGCCG
CGCCACCATGTCTTCAATGTGGTCTGAATATACAATTGGTGGGGTGAAGATTTACTTTCCTTATAAAGCT
TACCCGTCACAGCTTGCTATGATGAATTCTATTCTCAGAGGATTAAACAGCAAGCAACATTGTTTGTTGG
AGAGTCCCACAGGAAGTGGAAAAAGCTTAGCCTTACTTTGTTCTGCTTTAGCATGGCAACAATCTCTTAG
TGGGAAACCAGCAGATGAGGGCGTAAGTGAAAAAGCTGAAGTACAATTGTCATGTTGTTGTGCATGCCAT
TCAAAGGATTTTACAAACAATGACATGAACCAAGGAACTTCACGTCATTTCAACTATCCAAGCACACCAC
CTTCTGAAAGAAATGGCACTTCATCAACTTGTCAAGACTCCCCTGAAAAAACCACTCTGGCTGCAAAGTT
ATCTGCTAAGAAACAGGCATCCATATACAGAGATGAAAATGATGATTTTCAAGTAGAGAAGAAAAGAATT
CGACCCTTAGAAACTACACAGCAGATTAGAAAACGTCATTGCTTTGGAACAGAAGTACACAATTTGGATG
CAAAAGTTGATTCAGGAAAGACTGTAAAACTCAACTCTCCACTGGAAAAGATAAACTCCTTTTCGCCACA
GAAACCCCCTGGCCACTGTTCTAGGTGCTGTTGTTCTACTAAACAAGGAA
