>Addgene plasmid #73643 | pCDNA3.1 Bach1 S990A | addgene partial sequence | sequence record 138009 | BGH-rev 5'-TAGAAGGCACAGTCGAGG-3'
TACTCATGGTGATGGTGATGATGACCGGTATGCATATTCAGATCCTCTTCTGAGATGAGTTTTTGTTCGA
AGGGCCCCTTAAAACCAGGAAACATGCCTTTATTTTTGGAAGGAGATGGTTTAAAGTTCTTTATTTCTAT
TTCATGAGTTTTTCCCAGTTCCAGTTCATTTATCCAAGTTGTTTTTACATTACCATCAATGTCATCAATT
TTACTTTCTTCAATATGCAGAATTCCATTCAACTTTGTATCTATGCAATCCTCAGCTTTCACTTCTCTGG
CTGAATCTACTTCTTTTATAGTTCTAATTTCAAAAAGGTCTTTAGCTAAAATGCAATCTGAATTGTTAGC
CAATCTATTTCCTCTATCAGTTTCAGCTAGGTCATTTTTTTCTTCATCTGTATCTTCAGGATCGTAAAGT
TCAGGTGTAAAATAGATAGATTCATCTTCTGCTTCTGTTTCAAAATCTCTATTTGAAGTGGACTGTTTAT
CTTCTTCACTTACTAGAGACAATTCAATGTCTGGATCCAGGGCTTCTTCAGAACAGAGCGGATGTTCAGA
ATGATTTTTTCTAGTAAGGGTGGCATCAATCTTTAATGATGAAATAATGGTTTCTGATTGAGGGCATGAT
CCAAACGATGTGTTTACTGTCAGATTTGAGGATTCACATTTATCAGTGAAGGGCAAAACAGTTTTACTTT
CCATCTTCTCTGTTTTGAAACGGGGAGGACTAGAGGCACTATTCTCTGATGACCCGAGCTCAGGTGTTGC
CTTCGGTATTTTACCAGTAAAATACTGTCCCAAAGAATTAAAGCTTGACCAGCTAACTCTCTTTGTTTGT
TTGTTGAAAGTTGGGGCTGTGGATCTGGAAATCACAATTT
